Addgene plasmid #114692: pTK587
Purpose: SNAP-tagging at p150's C-terminal locus
Depositing lab: Tomomi Kiyomitsu. Depositing organization: Nagoya University. Publication: Dynein-Dynactin-NuMA clusters generate cortical spindle-pulling forces as a multi-arm ensemble. Okumura M, Natsume T, Kanemaki MT, Kiyomitsu T. Elife. 2018 May 31;7. pii: 36559. doi: 10.7554/eLife.36559. PubMed 29848445.
Backbone
  Vector backbone: pUC57
  Selectable markers: Hygromycin
Growth in bacteria
  Bacterial resistance: Ampicillin, 100 μg/mL
  Growth temperature: 37°C
  Growth strain: DH5alpha
  Copy number: Unknown
Gene/Insert
  Gene/Insert name: SNAP
Terms and licenses: Academic/Nonprofit Terms; Industry Terms: Not Available to Industry
How to cite: pTK587 was a gift from Tomomi Kiyomitsu (Addgene plasmid # 114692 ; http://n2t.net/addgene:114692 ; RRID:Addgene_114692)
