[The description below was written by a language model from this plasmid's Addgene catalogue record and pLannotate feature annotations shown in this document.]
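Description:
pTK587 is a pUC57-based donor (targeting) plasmid designed to knock a SNAP-tag into the C-terminal end of the endogenous p150 locus, which the feature table identifies as human DCTN1, the large dynactin subunit that links dynein to microtubules and cargo. In bacteria it is maintained through the high-copy ColE1/pUC origin and selected with ampicillin via the AmpR β-lactamase gene and its own promoter. Remnants of the cloning vector (lacZα, lac promoter/operator, and bom, rop and lacI fragments) flank the insert but play no role in the payload.

The insert begins with a short annotated fragment of DCTN1 coding sequence, which probably represents the end of the upstream homology region, followed closely by the SNAP-tag coding sequence, so that integration would yield a p150–SNAP fusion expressed from the gene's native promoter. No separate promoter for the fusion is annotated. SNAP-tag is an engineered O6-alkylguanine-DNA-alkyltransferase that reacts covalently with benzylguanine-conjugated ligands, allowing fluorescent labelling or capture of the tagged protein. An SV40 polyadenylation signal terminates the fusion transcript. Downstream sits a selection cassette consisting of the mouse PGK promoter, a hygromycin resistance gene and the PGK poly(A) signal, flanked by two loxP sites in the same orientation so that Cre recombinase can excise the marker after clones are isolated. An unannotated stretch after the second loxP site may hold the downstream homology arm, though the record does not define either arm or state the nuclease or guide used for targeting.

The sequence is a partial NGS result. The construct serves to tag endogenous dynactin in studies of dynein–dynactin–NuMA function in cortical spindle pulling.
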