Features (pLannotate 1.2.2; 19 found; start..end, strand, type, name):
    137..236     +  misc_feature   bom (fragment): basis of mobility region from pBR322
    242..399     -  CDS            lacZα (fragment): LacZα fragment of β-galactosidase; lacZ fragment
    485..646     +  CDS            DCTN1 (fragment): DCTN1_HUMAN - Experimental evidence at protein level: Swiss-Prot protein existence level 1. Plays a key role in dynein-mediated retrograde transport of vesicles and organelles along microtubules by recruiting and tethering dynein to microtubules. Binds to both dynein and microtubules providing a link between specific cargos, microtubules and dynein. Essential for targeting dynein to microtubule plus ends, recruiting dynein to membranous cargos and enhancing dynein processivity (the ability to move along a microtubule for a long distance without falling off the track). Can also act as a brake t
    674..1219    +  CDS            SNAP-tag®: human O6-alkylguanine-DNA-alkyltransferase variant that forms covalent bonds with benzylguanine derivatives fast-reacting variant, optimized for mammalian expression
   1233..1317    +  CDS            large T antigen (fragment): large T antigen from SV40 (simian virus 40)
   1340..1461    +  polyA_signal   SV40 poly(A) signal: SV40 polyadenylation signal
   1492..1525    -  protein_bind   loxP: Cre-mediated recombination occurs in the 8-bp core sequence (GCATACAT). Cre recombinase
   1586..2085    +  promoter       PGK promoter: mouse phosphoglycerate kinase 1 promoter
   2145..3165    +  CDS            HygR (fragment): aminoglycoside phosphotransferase from E. coli; aph(4)-Ia; confers resistance to hygromycin
   3249..3701    +  polyA_signal   PGK poly(A) signal: mouse phosphoglycerate kinase 1 polyadenylation signal
   3728..3761    -  protein_bind   loxP: Cre-mediated recombination occurs in the 8-bp core sequence (GCATACAT). Cre recombinase
   4055..4071    -  protein_bind   lac operator: The lac repressor binds to the lac operator to inhibit transcription in E. coli. This inhibition can be relieved by adding lactose or isopropyl-β-D-thiogalactopyranoside (IPTG). lac repressor encoded by lacI
   4079..4109    -  promoter       lac promoter: promoter for the E. coli lac operon
   4124..4145    -  protein_bind   CAP binding site: CAP binding activates transcription in the presence of cAMP. E. coli catabolite activator protein
   4158..4250    -  CDS            lacI (fragment): lac repressor; lacI; The lac repressor binds to the lac operator to inhibit transcription in E. coli. This inhibition can be relieved by adding lactose or isopropyl-β-D-thiogalactopyranoside (IPTG).
   4433..5021    -  rep_origin     ori: high-copy-number ColE1/pMB1/pBR322/pUC origin of replication
   5192..6052    -  CDS            AmpR: β-lactamase; bla; confers resistance to ampicillin, carbenicillin, and related antibiotics
   6053..6157    -  promoter       AmpR promoter: bla
   6252..35      +  CDS            rop (fragment) (across the origin): Rop protein, which maintains plasmids at low copy number; rop
>Addgene plasmid #114692 | pTK587 | addgene full sequence | sequence record 223934 | Addgene Partial NGS Result
TCGCGCGTTTCGGTGATGACGGTGAAAACCTCTGACACATGCAGCTCCCGGAGACGGTCACAGCTTGTCT
GTAAGCGGATGCCGGGAGCAGACAAGCCCGTCAGGGCGCGTCAGCGGGTGTTGGCGGGTGTCGGGGCTGG
CTTAACTATGCGGCATCAGAGCAGATTGTACTGAGAGTGCACCATATGCGGTGTGAAATACCGCACAGAT
GCGTAAGGAGAAAATACCGCATCAGGCGCCATTCGCCATTCAGGCTGCGCAACTGTTGGGAAGGGCGATC
GGTGCGGGCCTCTTCGCTATTACGCCAGCTGGCGAAAGGGGGATGTGCTGCAAGGCGATTAAGTTGGGTA
ACGCCAGGGTTTTCCCAGTCACGACGTTGTAAAACGACGGCCAGTGAATTGACGCGTATTGGGATGGAAC
GCCTTGGTCTCAGTGCTCAGGGACCCCTTCAGTGGCCCACAGCTCAAGTGAGCCCCTGACCTGGAGTCTT
TTTCTCCTCATCAACCACCAGGCCAAGGAGGAGCAGCAGGATGACACAGTCTACATGGGCAAAGTGACCT
TCTCATGTGCGGCTGGTTTTGGACAGCGACACCGGCTGGTGCTGACCCAGGAGCAGCTGCATCAATTGCA
TTCACGATTGATAAGTGGAGGATCCGGTGCAGGCGCCGCTAGCATGGACAAAGACTGCGAAATGAAGCGC
ACCACCCTGGATAGCCCTCTGGGCAAGCTGGAACTGTCTGGGTGCGAACAGGGCCTGCACCGTATCATCT
TCCTGGGCAAAGGAACATCTGCCGCCGACGCCGTGGAAGTGCCTGCCCCAGCCGCCGTGCTGGGCGGACC
AGAGCCACTGATGCAGGCCACCGCCTGGCTCAACGCCTACTTTCACCAGCCTGAGGCCATCGAGGAGTTC
CCTGTGCCAGCCCTGCACCACCCAGTGTTCCAGCAGGAGAGCTTTACCCGCCAGGTGCTGTGGAAACTGC
TGAAAGTGGTGAAGTTCGGAGAGGTCATCAGCTACAGCCACCTGGCCGCCCTGGCCGGCAATCCCGCCGC
CACCGCCGCCGTGAAAACCGCCCTGAGCGGAAATCCCGTGCCCATTCTGATCCCCTGCCACCGGGTGGTG
CAGGGCGACCTGGACGTGGGGGGCTACGAGGGCGGGCTCGCCGTGAAAGAGTGGCTGCTGGCCCACGAGG
GCCACAGACTGGGCAAGCCTGGGCTGGGTTAATCTAGATAACTGATCATAATCAGCCATACCACATTTGT
AGAGGTTTTACTTGCTTTAAAAAACCTCCCACACCTCCCCCTGAACCTGAAACATAAAATGAATGCAATT
GTTGTTGTTAACTTGTTTATTGCAGCTTATAATGGTTACAAATAAAGCAATAGCATCACAAATTTCACAA
ATAAAGCATTTTTTTCACTGCATTCTAGTTGTGGTTTGTCCAAACTCATCAATGTATCTTAACGCGTCGA
TCATATTCAATAACCCTTAATATAACTTCGTATAATGTATGCTATACGAAGTTATTAGGTCTGAAGAGGA
GTTTACGTCCAGCCAAGCTTAGGATCTCGACCTCGAAATTCTACCGGGTAGGGGAGGCGCTTTTCCCAAG
GCAGTCTGGAGCATGCGCTTTAGCAGCCCCGCTGGGCACTTGGCGCTACACAAGTGGCCTCTGGCCTCGC
ACACATTCCACATCCACCGGTAGGCGCCAACCGACTCCGTTCTTTGGTGGCCCCTTCGCGCCACCTTCTA
CTCCTCCCCTAGTCAGGAAGTTCCCCCCCGCCCCGCAGCTCGCGTCGTGCAGGACGTGACAAATGGAAGT
AGCACGTCTCACTAGTCTCGTGCAGATGGACAGCACCGCTGAGCAATGGAAGCGGGTAGGCCTTTGGGGC
AGCGGCCAATAGCAGCTTTGCTCCTTCGCTTTCTGGGCTCAGAGGCTGGGAAGGGGTGGGTCCGGGGGCG
GGCTCAGGGGCGGGCTCAGGGGCGGGGCGGGCGCCCGAAGGTCCTCCGGAGGCCCGGCATTCTGCACGCT
TCAAAAGCGCACGTCTGCCGCGCTGTTCTCCTCTTCCTCATCTCCGGGCCTTTCGACCTGCATCCATCTA
GATCTCGAGCAGCTGAAGCTTACCGCTAGCATGGATAGATCCGGAAAGCCTGAACTCACCGCGACGTCTG
TCGAGAAGTTTCTGATCGAAAAGTTCGACAGCGTCTCCGACCTGATGCAGCTCTCGGAGGGCGAAGAATC
TCGTGCTTTCAGCTTCGATGTAGGAGGGCGTGGATATGTCCTGCGGGTAAATAGCTGCGCCGATGGTTTC
TACAAAGATCGTTATGTTTATCGGCACTTTGCATCGGCCGCGCTCCCGATTCCGGAAGTGCTTGACATTG
GGGAATTCAGCGAGAGCCTGACCTATTGCATCTCCCGCCGTGCACAGGGTGTCACGTTGCAAGACCTGCC
TGAAACCGAACTGCCCGCTGTTCTGCAGCCGGTCGCGGAGGCCATGGATGCGATCGCTGCGGCCGATCTT
AGCCAGACGAGCGGGTTCGGCCCATTCGGACCGCAAGGAATCGGTCAATACACTACATGGCGTGATTTCA
TATGCGCGATTGCTGATCCCCATGTGTATCACTGGCAAACTGTGATGGACGACACCGTCAGTGCGTCCGT
CGCGCAGGCTCTCGATGAGCTGATGCTTTGGGCCGAGGACTGCCCCGAAGTCCGGCACCTCGTGCACGCG
GATTTCGGCTCCAACAATGTCCTGACGGACAATGGCCGCATAACAGCGGTCATTGACTGGAGCGAGGCGA
TGTTCGGGGATTCCCAATACGAGGTCGCCAACATCTTCTTCTGGAGGCCGTGGTTGGCTTGTATGGAGCA
GCAGACGCGCTACTTCGAGCGGAGGCATCCGGAGCTTGCAGGATCGCCGCGGCTCCGGGCGTATATGCTC
CGCATTGGTCTTGACCAACTCTATCAGAGCTTGGTTGACGGCAATTTCGATGATGCAGCTTGGGCGCAGG
GTCGATGCGACGCAATCGTCCGATCCGGAGCCGGGACTGTCGGGCGTACACAAATCGCCCGCAGAAGCGC
GGCCGTCTGGACCGATGGCTGTGTAGAAGTACTCGCCGATAGTGGAAACCGACGCCCCAGCACTCGTCCG
AGGGCAAAGGAATAGGCTAGCCGCCCGCCCCACGACCCGCAGCGCCCGACCGAAAGGAGCGCACGACCCC
ATGCATCGATGATATCAGATCCCCGGGATGCAGAAATTGATGATCTATTAAACAATAAAGATGTCCACTA
AAATGGAAGTTTTTCCTGTCATACTTTGTTAAGAAGGGTGAGAACAGAGTACCTACATTTTGAATGGAAG
GATTGGAGCTACGGGGGTGGGGGTGGGGTGGGATTAGATAAATGCCTGCTCTTTACTGAAGGCTCTTTAC
TATTGCTTTATGATAATGTTTCATAGTTGGATATCATAATTTAAACAAGCAAAACCAAATTAAGGGCCAG
CTCATTCCTCCCACTCATGATCTATAGATCTATAGATCTCTCGTGGGATCATTGTTTTTCTCTTGATTCC
CACTTTGTGGTTCTAAGTACTGTGGTTTCCAAATGTGTCAGTTTCATAGCCTGAAGAACGAGATCAGCAG
CCTCTGTTCCACATACACTTCATTCTCAGTATTGTTTTGCCAAGTTCTAATTCCATCAGAAGCTGGTCGA
GATCCGGAACCCTTAATATAACTTCGTATAATGTATGCTATACGAAGTTATTAGGTCCCTCGAAGAGGTT
CACTAGGATCCGCACTCCTTTCCCCTGCTGTCCCCTTCGACCCTCAGCCCTCTGGTGCCGCTCTGCCCGA
TGCACAGCCACCTCAGCCAGCCCCCAGGTAGAAACGTGGGTTAAGCTCTTCCTGCCCCGTTCAGCTTCAC
TCCCACCCTTTCAGCGTCCTGCCCCTTCACCTTGACCCGGGTTCCCCCACTCCCATTCCCTGGCCTCTGC
CGTTCCATCCCAATGGCGCGCCGAGCTTGGCGTAATCATGGTCATAGCTGTTTCCTGTGTGAAATTGTTA
TCCGCTCACAATTCCACACAACATACGAGCCGGAAGCATAAAGTGTAAAGCCTGGGGTGCCTAATGAGTG
AGCTAACTCACATTAATTGCGTTGCGCTCACTGCCCGCTTTCCAGTCGGGAAACCTGTCGTGCCAGCTGC
ATTAATGAATCGGCCAACGCGCGGGGAGAGGCGGTTTGCGTATTGGGCGCTCTTCCGCTTCCTCGCTCAC
TGACTCGCTGCGCTCGGTCGTTCGGCTGCGGCGAGCGGTATCAGCTCACTCAAAGGCGGTAATACGGTTA
TCCACAGAATCAGGGGATAACGCAGGAAAGAACATGTGAGCAAAAGGCCAGCAAAAGGCCAGGAACCGTA
AAAAGGCCGCGTTGCTGGCGTTTTTCCATAGGCTCCGCCCCCCTGACGAGCATCACAAAAATCGACGCTC
AAGTCAGAGGTGGCGAAACCCGACAGGACTATAAAGATACCAGGCGTTTCCCCCTGGAAGCTCCCTCGTG
CGCTCTCCTGTTCCGACCCTGCCGCTTACCGGATACCTGTCCGCCTTTCTCCCTTCGGGAAGCGTGGCGC
TTTCTCATAGCTCACGCTGTAGGTATCTCAGTTCGGTGTAGGTCGTTCGCTCCAAGCTGGGCTGTGTGCA
CGAACCCCCCGTTCAGCCCGACCGCTGCGCCTTATCCGGTAACTATCGTCTTGAGTCCAACCCGGTAAGA
CACGACTTATCGCCACTGGCAGCAGCCACTGGTAACAGGATTAGCAGAGCGAGGTATGTAGGCGGTGCTA
CAGAGTTCTTGAAGTGGTGGCCTAACTACGGCTACACTAGAAGAACAGTATTTGGTATCTGCGCTCTGCT
GAAGCCAGTTACCTTCGGAAAAAGAGTTGGTAGCTCTTGATCCGGCAAACAAACCACCGCTGGTAGCGGT
GGTTTTTTTGTTTGCAAGCAGCAGATTACGCGCAGAAAAAAAGGATCTCAAGAAGATCCTTTGATCTTTT
CTACGGGGTCTGACGCTCAGTGGAACGAAAACTCACGTTAAGGGATTTTGGTCATGAGATTATCAAAAAG
GATCTTCACCTAGATCCTTTTAAATTAAAAATGAAGTTTTAAATCAATCTAAAGTATATATGAGTAAACT
TGGTCTGACAGTTACCAATGCTTAATCAGTGAGGCACCTATCTCAGCGATCTGTCTATTTCGTTCATCCA
TAGTTGCCTGACTCCCCGTCGTGTAGATAACTACGATACGGGAGGGCTTACCATCTGGCCCCAGTGCTGC
AATGATACCGCGAGACCCACGCTCACCGGCTCCAGATTTATCAGCAATAAACCAGCCAGCCGGAAGGGCC
GAGCGCAGAAGTGGTCCTGCAACTTTATCCGCCTCCATCCAGTCTATTAATTGTTGCCGGGAAGCTAGAG
TAAGTAGTTCGCCAGTTAATAGTTTGCGCAACGTTGTTGCCATTGCTACAGGCATCGTGGTGTCACGCTC
GTCGTTTGGTATGGCTTCATTCAGCTCCGGTTCCCAACGATCAAGGCGAGTTACATGATCCCCCATGTTG
TGCAAAAAAGCGGTTAGCTCCTTCGGTCCTCCGATCGTTGTCAGAAGTAAGTTGGCCGCAGTGTTATCAC
TCATGGTTATGGCAGCACTGCATAATTCTCTTACTGTCATGCCATCCGTAAGATGCTTTTCTGTGACTGG
TGAGTACTCAACCAAGTCATTCTGAGAATAGTGTATGCGGCGACCGAGTTGCTCTTGCCCGGCGTCAATA
CGGGATAATACCGCGCCACATAGCAGAACTTTAAAAGTGCTCATCATTGGAAAACGTTCTTCGGGGCGAA
AACTCTCAAGGATCTTACCGCTGTTGAGATCCAGTTCGATGTAACCCACTCGTGCACCCAACTGATCTTC
AGCATCTTTTACTTTCACCAGCGTTTCTGGGTGAGCAAAAACAGGAAGGCAAAATGCCGCAAAAAAGGGA
ATAAGGGCGACACGGAAATGTTGAATACTCATACTCTTCCTTTTTCAATATTATTGAAGCATTTATCAGG
GTTATTGTCTCATGAGCGGATACATATTTGAATGTATTTAGAAAAATAAACAAATAGGGGTTCCGCGCAC
ATTTCCCCGAAAAGTGCCACCTGACGTCTAAGAAACCATTATTATCATGACATTAACCTATAAAAATAGG
CGTATCACGAGGCCCTTTCGTC
